Addgene plasmid #192360: pAAV-ADP-MCS-FLAG
Purpose: (Empty Backbone) Adipocyte-specific overexpression of genes
Depositing lab: Yifu Qiu. Depositing organization: Peking University. Publication: The mitochondrial calcium uniporter engages UCP1 to form a thermoporter that promotes thermogenesis. Xue K, Wu D, Wang Y, Zhao Y, Shen H, Yao J, Huang X, Li X, Zhou Z, Wang Z, Qiu Y. Cell Metab. 2022 Sep 6;34(9):1325-1341.e6. doi: 10.1016/j.cmet.2022.07.011. Epub 2022 Aug 16. PubMed 35977541.
Backbone
  Vector backbone: AAV
  Backbone size (bp): 4028
  Modifications to backbone: Adiponectin promoter-MCS-3xFlag
  Vector type: Mammalian Expression, AAV
  Promoter: adiponectin promoter
  Tag / fusion protein: 3xflag (C terminal on backbone)
Growth in bacteria
  Bacterial resistance: Ampicillin, 100 μg/mL
  Growth temperature: 37°C
  Growth strain: NEB Stable
  Copy number: High Copy
Gene/Insert
  Cloning method: Ligation Independent Cloning
  Sequencing primers: 5′ ttgctctctgcagcagtgtg; 3′ agcagcgtatccacatagcg
Terms and licenses: Academic/Nonprofit Terms; Industry Terms: Not Available to Industry
How to cite: pAAV-ADP-MCS-FLAG was a gift from Yifu Qiu (Addgene plasmid # 192360 ; http://n2t.net/addgene:192360 ; RRID:Addgene_192360)
