[The description below was written by a language model from this plasmid's Addgene catalogue record and pLannotate feature annotations shown in this document.]
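Description:
pAAV-ADP-MCS-FLAG is an empty adeno-associated virus transfer backbone for adipocyte-specific overexpression of a gene of interest in mammalian cells or tissues. It is propagated in E. coli as a high-copy plasmid through a ColE1/pUC-type origin and selected with ampicillin via the β-lactamase gene and its native promoter. An f1 phage origin is also present. The recommended host is a recombination-reduced strain, which is commonly chosen to keep the repeat-rich AAV inverted terminal repeats intact.

The expression cassette lies between AAV2 ITRs, the cis elements needed for replication and packaging of the vector genome into AAV particles when helper functions are supplied in trans. According to the catalogue record, it consists of an adiponectin promoter, a multiple cloning site, and a 3xFLAG epitope positioned to fuse to the C terminus of an inserted open reading frame, allowing the product to be detected or immunoprecipitated. Inserts are introduced by ligation-independent cloning. Downstream sit a WPRE, which enhances transcript stability and expression, and a human growth hormone polyadenylation signal.

The automated feature table does not annotate the adiponectin promoter. The region where it presumably sits carries only incidental hits (a tRNA-like match and a short TRE fragment). The table also detects only fragments of the FLAG tag, the MCS and the left ITR, whereas the right ITR is called in full. The sequenced record is 5,850 nt, larger than the listed backbone size of 4,028 bp, and the record does not explain the difference. The associated publication concerns thermogenesis in fat tissue.
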