Features (pLannotate 1.2.2; 16 found; start..end, strand, type, name):
     12..39      +  repeat_region  AAV2 ITR (fragment): inverted terminal repeat of adeno-associated virus serotype 2 inverted
     68..95      +  repeat_region  AAV2 ITR (fragment): inverted terminal repeat of adeno-associated virus serotype 2 inverted
   1043..1115    -  ncRNA          tRNA: Accession: RF00005 - tRNA
   1794..1813    +  promoter       tight TRE promoter (fragment): Tet-responsive promoter PTight, consisting of seven tet operator sequences followed by the minimal CMV promoter
   1887..1907    +  CDS            FLAG (fragment): FLAG® epitope tag, followed by an enterokinase cleavage site
   1959..1977    +  misc_feature   MCS (fragment): pBluescript multiple cloning site
   1977..2565    +  misc_feature   WPRE: woodchuck hepatitis virus posttranscriptional regulatory element
   2597..3073    +  polyA_signal   hGH poly(A) signal: human growth hormone polyadenylation signal
   3113..3253    +  repeat_region  AAV2 ITR: inverted terminal repeat of adeno-associated virus serotype 2 inverted
   3258..3309    -  misc_feature   bom (fragment): basis of mobility region from pBR322
   3328..3783    +  rep_origin     f1 ori (sequence partly withheld): f1 bacteriophage origin of replication; arrow indicates direction of (+) strand synthesis
   3784..3833    -  misc_feature   bom (fragment): basis of mobility region from pBR322
   3935..3970    -  CDS            rop (fragment): Rop protein, which maintains plasmids at low copy number; rop
   4065..4169    +  promoter       AmpR promoter: bla
   4170..5030    +  CDS            AmpR: β-lactamase; bla; confers resistance to ampicillin, carbenicillin, and related antibiotics
   5201..5789    +  rep_origin     ori: high-copy-number ColE1/pMB1/pBR322/pUC origin of replication
>Addgene plasmid #192360 | pAAV-ADP-MCS-FLAG | addgene full sequence | sequence record 377905 | Addgene NGS Result
CCTGCAGGCAGCTGCGCGCTCGCTCGCTCACTGAGGCCGCCCGGGCGTCGGGCGACCTTTGGTCGCCCGG
CCTCAGTGAGCGAGCGAGCGCGCAGAGAGGGAGTGGCCAACTCCATCACTAGGGGTTCCTGCGGCCGCAC
GCGTTGGGAAGTGTCCAGGGCCATGGGGTCACAACTAACAGCCCTTGGAAATGAGCTTGTGTCCTTAATC
TTCATGACCTAACGTGATTTCTCTAGAAACATCAGTGCATTAACAGGAAGACAAGATGGAAGATCATATT
TTGGCTCTCCTTCCTTGGTGGGTTGACACTGCTGGTCCTATCCACTAGTAAAAGCATGACTCTTAGGCTC
TGTGTGGCCAGTGGAAGGTGGCAGTTGGAGGAAGCAGATGCTTGGCCAGCCTTTGCCTGGGAGCAGTCTA
GCTCTGAGTGTCTTATTGGAGCAGCTGCTGGCATCCAGAGTTCTTTTTGGATTCACGATTTAATTCAAAA
GCTTTGTGCTCCCGAGAATCAGCTCTGGTCTTTCAAAAATAAGATGTGAGTCCGCCGAGAGGCTCCCAAG
GTATTGCCTTGCCAACTGCAAGCCTTTTAGGAGCAGTTTAGTGAGTGGTGACTGCTAGTTGCAGTTGGCT
GTTAGCCCAGAGCTAATAATAGATAGAAAAGGTATATACTTAAGGAGTCTGGAAACTGAGGTTTATCTAC
TCACAGAAAATGAGTTTCTAAAAAACTAGCTTGAAACTTACCCAGAAAAATCTTAGAACATGGTTCTCCA
ATGTCAAGGTAAGTGTTCTGTGACACTGGGCTTGAATTATGTAGGGACCACAGATTTTAGAATTTGGACC
CCTGAACTTGCTTCACACCCCACCAGGAACCTTCCTGTACAACAGCCCTCAGAATTCATCTACATGGTCT
TTTCTCAGTATGGGATCCGGTCTAGCAAGTGGAGCACACCTTCTATTGCTTAAAGATTTGTTTATGTATA
TGGGTATTTTGGCTGCATGCATATTTGCACACCAAAAGAAGGCAGCGGATCCCATGGAATTACTGTGGGT
GCTGGGAATTGAACTCAGGACCTCTGGAAGAATAGCCAGTGCTCTTAACCACTGAGCCATGCCTGCAGTC
CATCTATTTTTTATTCTAGTACAGCCCCTCTTCATTCTTACTGAAATAGTAATGCCTGAACCACACAGCT
TCACATTTAGTTACAAAGAAAGAGTGGGAGTATCATGTGACAATTAGTGTTGTTGACTCTCCAGGACAAA
CTTATGGGAAAGGGAGGTCTCCTGACCCCTGAACAATCATTTTACTTGAGGATAATTTTCATTGCACTCA
GAAACATGCTGAATTATTGTCCTTACCCTTGCCCCATCTCTTGCTCTGGTAGAGAATGGCCAAAGCCTGG
AAACAGGATGGCTTGACAGAAGCTCTACTTGGCTTCCCAGACCCAAGCTGGATTAAACCAGGTTCCCTAA
GGAGTCTTAAGGCAGCTGCCAGGAGCAAGGGGCCCACTCATTGGCTATTGGCCTTGACTGGGTTGGCCAA
TGGTAAGCTGGGGTCTGCCTGTCCCCATGAGTACCAGACTAATGAGACCTGGCCACTTTCTCCTCATTTC
TGTCTGTACGATTGTCAGTGGATCTGACGACACCAAAAGGTAAGAACAATTCTATATTCTCGGCTGGCTG
GGTATGAATGCAGAATCCCACTTGGGCTGTGTTCAGATTTTGCTCTCTGCAGCAGTGTGAAGGTAGATGT
TGAGAAAACTCAGGCCTTGGAAACATGGTTGGGGCAACCGGTGGTTTAGTGAACCGTCAGATCCGCTAGA
GATCTGCGGCCGCAGTACTGCTAGCACTAGTGATATCCGATCGGTCGACGCCCGGGCCTCGAGGACTACA
AGGATGACGATGACAAGGATTACAAAGACGACGATGATAAGGACTATAAGGATGATGACGACAAATAAGA
TATCAAGCTTATCGATAATCAACCTCTGGATTACAAAATTTGTGAAAGATTGACTGGTATTCTTAACTAT
GTTGCTCCTTTTACGCTATGTGGATACGCTGCTTTAATGCCTTTGTATCATGCTATTGCTTCCCGTATGG
CTTTCATTTTCTCCTCCTTGTATAAATCCTGGTTGCTGTCTCTTTATGAGGAGTTGTGGCCCGTTGTCAG
GCAACGTGGCGTGGTGTGCACTGTGTTTGCTGACGCAACCCCCACTGGTTGGGGCATTGCCACCACCTGT
CAGCTCCTTTCCGGAACTTTCGCTTTCCCCCTCCCTATTGCCACGGCGGAACTCATCGCCGCCTGCCTTG
CCCGCTGCTGGACAGGGGCTCGGCTGTTGGGCACTGACAATTCCGTGGTGTTGTCGGGGAAATCATCGTC
CTTTCCTTGGCTGCTCGCCTATGTTGCCACCTGGATTCTGCGCGGGACGTCCTTCTGCTACGTCCCTTCG
GCCCTCAATCCAGCGGACCTTCCTTCCCGCGGCCTGCTGCCGGCTCTGCGGCCTCTTCCGCGTCTTCGCC
TTCGCCCTCAGACGAGTCGGATCTCCCTTTGGGCCGCCTCCCCGCATCGATACCGAGCGCTGCTCGAGAG
ATCTACGGGTGGCATCCCTGTGACCCCTCCCCAGTGCCTCTCCTGGCCCTGGAAGTTGCCACTCCAGTGC
CCACCAGCCTTGTCCTAATAAAATTAAGTTGCATCATTTTGTCTGACTAGGTGTCCTTCTATAATATTAT
GGGGTGGAGGGGGGTGGTATGGAGCAAGGGGCAAGTTGGGAAGACAACCTGTAGGGCCTGCGGGGTCTAT
TGGGAACCAAGCTGGAGTGCAGTGGCACAATCTTGGCTCACTGCAATCTCCGCCTCCTGGGTTCAAGCGA
TTCTCCTGCCTCAGCCTCCCGAGTTGTTGGGATTCCAGGCATGCATGACCAGGCTCAGCTAATTTTTGTT
TTTTTGGTAGAGACGGGGTTTCACCATATTGGCCAGGCTGGTCTCCAACTCCTAATCTCAGGTGATCTAC
CCACCTTGGCCTCCCAAATTGCTGGGATTACAGGCGTGAACCACTGCTCCCTTCCCTGTCCTTCTGATTT
TGTAGGTAACCACGTGCGGACCGAGCGGCCGCAGGAACCCCTAGTGATGGAGTTGGCCACTCCCTCTCTG
CGCGCTCGCTCGCTCACTGAGGCCGGGCGACCAAAGGTCGCCCGACGCCCGGGCTTTGCCCGGGCGGCCT
CAGTGAGCGAGCGAGCGCGCAGCTGCCTGCAGGGGCGCCTGATGCGGTATTTTCTCCTTACGCATCTGTG
CGGTATTTCACACCGCATA
[95 nt withheld, positions 3310-3404]
T
[46 nt withheld, positions 3406-3451]
C
[141 nt withheld, positions 3453-3593]
CCTTTGACGTTGGAGTCCACGTTCTTT
[37 nt withheld, positions 3621-3657]
ACTCTATCTCGGGCTATTCTTTTGATTTATAAGGGATTTTGCCGATTTCGGTCTATTGGTTAAAAAATGA
GCTGATTTAACAAAAATTTAACGCGAATTTTAACAAAATATTAACGTTTACAATTTTATGGTGCACTCTC
AGTACAATCTGCTCTGATGCCGCATAGTTAAGCCAGCCCCGACACCCGCCAACACCCGCTGACGCGCCCT
GACGGGCTTGTCTGCTCCCGGCATCCGCTTACAGACAAGCTGTGACCGTCTCCGGGAGCTGCATGTGTCA
GAGGTTTTCACCGTCATCACCGAAACGCGCGAGACGAAAGGGCCTCGTGATACGCCTATTTTTATAGGTT
AATGTCATGATAATAATGGTTTCTTAGACGTCAGGTGGCACTTTTCGGGGAAATGTGCGCGGAACCCCTA
TTTGTTTATTTTTCTAAATACATTCAAATATGTATCCGCTCATGAGACAATAACCCTGATAAATGCTTCA
ATAATATTGAAAAAGGAAGAGTATGAGTATTCAACATTTCCGTGTCGCCCTTATTCCCTTTTTTGCGGCA
TTTTGCCTTCCTGTTTTTGCTCACCCAGAAACGCTGGTGAAAGTAAAAGATGCTGAAGATCAGTTGGGTG
CACGAGTGGGTTACATCGAACTGGATCTCAACAGCGGTAAGATCCTTGAGAGTTTTCGCCCCGAAGAACG
TTTTCCAATGATGAGCACTTTTAAAGTTCTGCTATGTGGCGCGGTATTATCCCGTATTGACGCCGGGCAA
GAGCAACTCGGTCGCCGCATACACTATTCTCAGAATGACTTGGTTGAGTACTCACCAGTCACAGAAAAGC
ATCTTACGGATGGCATGACAGTAAGAGAATTATGCAGTGCTGCCATAACCATGAGTGATAACACTGCGGC
CAACTTACTTCTGACAACGATCGGAGGACCGAAGGAGCTAACCGCTTTTTTGCACAACATGGGGGATCAT
GTAACTCGCCTTGATCGTTGGGAACCGGAGCTGAATGAAGCCATACCAAACGACGAGCGTGACACCACGA
TGCCTGTAGCAATGGCAACAACGTTGCGCAAACTATTAACTGGCGAACTACTTACTCTAGCTTCCCGGCA
ACAATTAATAGACTGGATGGAGGCGGATAAAGTTGCAGGACCACTTCTGCGCTCGGCCCTTCCGGCTGGC
TGGTTTATTGCTGATAAATCTGGAGCCGGTGAGCGTGGGTCTCGCGGTATCATTGCAGCACTGGGGCCAG
ATGGTAAGCCCTCCCGTATCGTAGTTATCTACACGACGGGGAGTCAGGCAACTATGGATGAACGAAATAG
ACAGATCGCTGAGATAGGTGCCTCACTGATTAAGCATTGGTAACTGTCAGACCAAGTTTACTCATATATA
CTTTAGATTGATTTAAAACTTCATTTTTAATTTAAAAGGATCTAGGTGAAGATCCTTTTTGATAATCTCA
TGACCAAAATCCCTTAACGTGAGTTTTCGTTCCACTGAGCGTCAGACCCCGTAGAAAAGATCAAAGGATC
TTCTTGAGATCCTTTTTTTCTGCGCGTAATCTGCTGCTTGCAAACAAAAAAACCACCGCTACCAGCGGTG
GTTTGTTTGCCGGATCAAGAGCTACCAACTCTTTTTCCGAAGGTAACTGGCTTCAGCAGAGCGCAGATAC
CAAATACTGTTCTTCTAGTGTAGCCGTAGTTAGGCCACCACTTCAAGAACTCTGTAGCACCGCCTACATA
CCTCGCTCTGCTAATCCTGTTACCAGTGGCTGCTGCCAGTGGCGATAAGTCGTGTCTTACCGGGTTGGAC
TCAAGACGATAGTTACCGGATAAGGCGCAGCGGTCGGGCTGAACGGGGGGTTCGTGCACACAGCCCAGCT
TGGAGCGAACGACCTACACCGAACTGAGATACCTACAGCGTGAGCTATGAGAAAGCGCCACGCTTCCCGA
AGGGAGAAAGGCGGACAGGTATCCGGTAAGCGGCAGGGTCGGAACAGGAGAGCGCACGAGGGAGCTTCCA
GGGGGAAACGCCTGGTATCTTTATAGTCCTGTCGGGTTTCGCCACCTCTGACTTGAGCGTCGATTTTTGT
GATGCTCGTCAGGGGGGCGGAGCCTATGGAAAAACGCCAGCAACGCGGCCTTTTTACGGTTCCTGGCCTT
TTGCTGGCCTTTTGCTCACATGT
